>Addgene plasmid #240780 | SAGA031 | addgene full sequence | sequence record 484012 | Addgene NGS Result
TTAATTAAGCGTTGCGCTCACTGCCCGCTTTCCAGTCGGGAAACCTGTCGTGCCAGCTGCATTAATGAAT
CGGCCAACGCGCGGGGAGAGGCGGTTTGCGTATTGGGCGCCAGGGTGGTTTTTCTTTTCACCAGTGAGAC
GGGCAACAGCTGATTGCCCTTCACCGCCTGGCCCTGAGAGAGTTGCAGCAAGCGGTCCACGCTGGTTTGC
CCCAGCAGGCGAAAATCCTGTTTGATGGTGGTTAACGGCGGGATATAACATGAGCTGTCTTCGGTATCGT
CGTATCCCACTACCGAGATGTCCGCACCAACGCGCAGCCCGGACTCGGTAATGGCGCGCATTGCGCCCAG
CGCCATCTGATCGTTGGCAACCAGCATCGCAGTGGGAACGATGCCCTCATTCAGCATTTGCATGGTTTGT
TGAAAACCGGACATGGCACTCCAGTCGCCTTCCCGTTCCGCTATCGGCTGAATTTGATTGCGAGTGAGAT
ATTTATGCCAGCCAGCCAGACGCAGACGCGCCGAGACAGAACTTAATGGGCCCGCTAACAGCGCGATTTG
CTGGTGACCCAATGCGACCAGATGCTCCACGCCCAGTCGCGTACCGTCTTCATGGGAGAAAATAATACTG
TTGATGGGTGTCTGGTCAGAGACATCAAGAAATAACGCCGGAACATTAGTGCAGGCAGCTTCCACAGCAA
TGGCATCCTGGTCATCCAGCGGATAGTTAATGATCAGCCCACTGACGCGTTGCGCGAGAAGATTGTGCAC
CGCCGCTTTACAGGCTTCGACGCCGCTTCGTTCTACCATCGACACCACCACGCTGGCACCCAGTTGATCG
GCGCGAGATTTAATCGCCGCGACAATTTGCGACGGCGCGTGCAGGGCCAGACTGGAGGTGGCAACGCCAA
TCAGCAACGACTGTTTGCCCGCCAGTTGTTGTGCCACGCGGTTGGGAATGTAATTCAGCTCCGCCATCGC
CGCTTCCACTTTTTCCCGCGTTTTCGCAGAAACGTGGCTGGCCTGGTTCACCACGCGGGAAACGGTCTGA
TAAGAGACACCGGCATACTCTGCGACATCGTATAACGTTACTGGTTTCACATTCACCACCCTGAATTGAC
TCTCTTCCGGGCGCTATCATGCCATACCGCGAAAGGTTTTGCGCCATTCGATGGTGTCGGATCGAGATCG
ATCTCGATCCCGCGAAATTAATACGACTCACTATAGGGAGAGGAATTGTGAGCGGATAACAATTCCTACT
AGAGATTAAAGAGGAGAAAGAGCTAATGAAGGCTATTTTCGTACTGAAACATCTTAATCATGCTAAGGAG
GTTTTCTAATGAGCAAAGGAGAAGAACTTTTCACTGGAGTTGTGCCAATTCTTGTTGAATTAGATGGTGA
TGTTAATGGGCACAAATTTTCTGTCAGTGGAGAGGGTGAAGGTGATGCTACATACGGAAAACTCACCCTT
AAATTTATTTGCACTACTGGAAAACTACCTGTTCCATGGCCAACACTTGTCACTACTCTGACCTATGGCG
TTCAATGCTTTTCCCGTTATCCGGATCACATGAAACGGCATGACTTTTTCAAGAGTGCCATGCCCGAAGG
TTATGTACAGGAACGCACTATATCTTTCAAAGATGACGGGAACTACAAGACGCGTGCTGAAGTCAAGTTT
GAAGGTGATACCCTTGTTAATCGTATCGAGTTAAAGGGTATTGATTTTAAAGAAGATGGAAACATTCTCG
GACACAAACTAGAGTACAACTATAACTCACACAATGTATACATCACGGCAGACAAACAAAAGAATGGAAT
CAAAGCTAACTTCAAAATTCGCCACAACATTGAAGATGGTTCCGTTCAACTAGCAGACCATTATCAACAA
AATACTCCAATTGGCGATGGCCCTGTCCTTTTACCAGACAACCATTACCTGTCGACACAATCTGCCCTTT
CGAAAGATCCCAACGAAAAGCGTGACCACATGGTCCTTCTTGAGTTTGTAACTGCTGCTGGGATTACACA
TGGCATGGATGAGCTCTACAAATGATCGACCTAGCATAACCCCGCGGGGCCTCTTCGGGGGTCTCGCGGG
GTTTTTTGCTGAAAGAAGCTTCAAATAAAACGAAAGGCTCAGTCGAAAGACTGGGCCTTTCGTTTTATCT
GTTGTTTGTCGCCAAAGCCCGAAAGGAAGCTGAGTTGGCTGCTGCCACCGCTGAGCAATAACTAGCATAA
CCCCTTGGGGCCTCTAAACGGGTCTTGAGGGGTTTTTTGCTGAAAGGAGGAACTATATCCGGATAAAAAT
TTATTTGCTTATTAATCATCCGGCTCGTATAATGTGTGGAGGGCCCAAGTTCACTTAAAAAGGAGAGCGA
CGATGAAATCTAACAATGCGCTCATCGTCATCCTCGGCACCGTCACCCTGGATGCTGTAGGCATAGGCTT
GGTTATGCCGGTACTGCCGGGCCTCTTGCGGGATATCGTCCATTCCGACAGCATCGCCAGTCACTATGGC
GTGCTGCTAGCGCTATATGCGTTGATGCAATTTCTATGCGCACCCGTTCTCGGAGCACTGTCCGACCGCT
TTGGCCGCCGCCCAGTCCTGCTCGCTTCGCTACTTGGAGCCACTATCGACTACGCGATCATGGCGACCAC
ACCCGTCCTGTGGATTCTCTACGCCGGACGCATCGTGGCCGGCATCACCGGCGCCACAGGTGCGGTTGCT
GGCGCCTATATCGCCGACATCACCGATGGGGAAGATCGGGCTCGCCACTTCGGGCTCATGAGCGCTTGTT
TCGGCGTGGGTATGGTGGCAGGCCCCGTGGCCGGGGGACTGTTGGGCGCCATCTCCCTGCACGCACCATT
CCTTGCGGCGGCGGTGCTCAACGGCCTCAACCTACTACTGGGCTGCTTCCTAATGCAGGAGTCGCATAAG
GGAGAGCGCCGTCCGATGCCCTTGAGAGCCTTCAACCCAGTCAGCTCCTTCCGGTGGGCGCGGGGCATGA
CCATTGTGGCCGCACTTATGACTGTCTTCTTTATCATGCAACTCGTAGGACAGGTGCCGGCAGCGCTCTG
GGTCATTTTCGGCGAGGACCGCTTTCGCTGGAGCGCGACGATGAGCGGCCTGTCGCTTGCGGTATTCGGA
ATCTTGCACGCCCTCGCTCAAGCCTTCGTCACTGGTCCCGCCACCAAACGTTTCGGCGAGAAGCAGGCCA
TTATCGCCGGCATGGCGGCCGACGCGCTGGGCTACGTCTTGCTGGCGTTCGCGACGCGAGGCTGGATGGC
CTTCCCCATTATGATTCTTCTCGCTTCCGGCGGCATCGGGATGCCCGCGTTGCAGGCCATGCTGTCCAGG
CAGGTAGATGACGACCATCAGGGACAGCTTCAAGGATCGCTCGCGGCTCTTACCAGCCTAACTTCGATCA
CTGGACCGCTGATCGTCACGGCGATTTATGCCGCCTCGGCGAGCACATGGAACGGGTTGGCATGGATTGT
AGGCGCCGCCCTATACCTTGTCTGCCTCCCCGCGTTGCGTCGCGGTGCATGGAGCCGGGCCACCTCGACC
TGAGACAATTGTCCAGATAAAAAAAATCCTTAGCTTTCGCTAAGGATGATTTCTTTATTGTAATTCATTA
AGCATTCTGCCGACATGGAAGCCATCACAAACGGCATGATGAACCTGAATCGCCAGCGGCATCAGCACCT
TGTCGCCTTGCGTATAATATTTGCCCATGGTGAAAACGGGGGCGAAGAAGTTGTCCATATTGGCCACGTT
TAAATCAAAACTGGTGAAACTCACCCAGGGATTGGCTGAGACGAAAAACATATTCTCAATAAACCCTTTA
GGGAAATAGGCCAGGTTTTCACCGTAACACGCCACATCTTGCGAATATATGTGTAGAAACTGCCGGAAAT
CGTCGTGGTATTCACTCCAGAGCGATGAAAACGTTTCAGTTTGCTCATGGAAAACGGTGTAACAAGGGTG
AACACTATCCCATATCACCAGCTCACCGTCTTTCATTGCCATACGAAATTCCGGATGAGCATTCATCAGG
CGGGCAAGAATGTGAATAAAGGCCGGATAAAACTTGTGCTTATTTTTCTTTACGGTCTTTAAAAAGGCCG
TAATATCCAGCTGAACGGTCTGGTTATAGGTACATTGAGCAACTGACTGAAATGCCTCAAAATGTTCTTT
ACGATGCCATTGGGATATATCAACGGTGGTATATCCAGTGATTTTTTTCTCCATTTTAGCTTCCTTAGCT
CCTGAAAATCTCGATAACTCAAAAAATACGCCCGGTAGTGATCTTATTTCATTATGGTGAAAGTTGGAAC
CTCTTACGTGCCGATCAACGTCTCATTTTCGCCAGACCCTTGTCATTTAAATCGTAATTATTGGGGACCC
CTGGATTCTCACCAATAAAAAACGCCCGGCGGCAACCGAGCGTTCTGAACAAATCCAGATGGAGTTCTGA
GGTCATTACTGGATCTATCAACAGGAGTCCAAGACTAGTCTTTTCCGCTGCATAACCCTGCTTCGGGGTC
ATTATAGCGATTTTTTCGGTATATCCATCCTTTTTCGCACGATATACAGGATTTTGCCAAAGGGTTCGTG
TAGACTTTCCTTGGTGTATCCAACGGCGTCAGCCGGGCAGGATAGGTGAAGTAGGCCCACCCGCGAGCGG
GTGTTCCTTCTTCACTGTCCCTTATTCGCACCTGGCGGTGCTCAACGGGAATCCTGCTCTGCGAGGCTGG
CCGTAGGCCGGCCGCGATGCAGGTGGCTGCTGAACCCCCAGCCGGAACTGACCCCACAAGGCCCTAGCGT
TTGCAATGCACCAGGTCATCATTGACCCAGGCGTGTTCCACCAGGCCGCTGCCTCGCAACTCTTCGCAGG
CTTCGCCAACCTGCTCGCGCCACTTCTTCACGCGGGTGGAATCCGATCCGCACATGAGGCGGAAGGTTTC
CAGCTTGAGCGGGTACGGCTCCCGGTGCGAGCTGAAATAGTCGAACATCCGTCGGGCCGTCGGCGACAGC
TTGCGGTACTTCTCCCATATGAATTTCGTGTAGTGGTCGCCAGCAAACAGCACGACGATTTCCTCGTCGA
TCAGGACCTGGCAACGGGACGTTTTCTTGCCACGGTCCAGGACGCGGAAGCGGTGCAGCAGCGACACCGA
TTCCAGGTGCCCAACGCGGTCGGACGTGAAGCCCATCGCCGTCGCCTGTAGGCGCGACAGGCATTCCTCG
GCCTTCGTGTAATACCGGCCATTGATCGACCAGCCCAGGTCCTGGCAAAGCTCGTAGAACGTGAAGGTGA
TCGGCTCGCCGATAGGGGTGCGCTTCGCGTACTCCAACACCTGCTGCCACACCAGTTCGTCATCGTCGGC
CCGCAGCTCGACGCCGGTGTAGGTGATCTTCACGTCCTTGTTGACGTGGAAAATGACCTTGTTTTGCAGC
GCCTCGCGCGGGATTTTCTTGTTGCGCGTGGTGAACAGGGCAGAGCGGGCCGTGTCGTTTGGCATCGCTC
GCATCGTGTCCGGCCACGGCGCAATATCGAACAAGGAAAGCTGCATTTCCTTGATCTGCTGCTTCGTGTG
TTTCAGCAACGCGGCCTGCTTGGCTTCGCTGACCTGTTTTGCCAGGTCCTCGCCGGCGGTTTTTCGCTTC
TTGGTCGTCATAGTTCCTCGCGTGTCGATGGTCATCGACTTCGCCAAACCTGCCGCCTCCTGTTCGAGAC
GACGCGAACGCTCCACGGCGGCCGATGGCGCGGGCAGGGCAGGGGGAGCCAGTTGCACGCTGTCGCGCTC
GATCTTGGCCGTAGCTTGCTGGACTATCGAGCCGACGGACTGGAAGGTTTCGCGGGGCGCACGCATGACG
GTGCGGCTTGCGATGGTTTCGGCATCCTCGGCGGAAAACCCCGCGTCGATCAGTTCTTGCCTGTATGCCT
TCCGGTCAAACGTCCGATTCATTCACCCTCCTTGCGGGATTGCCCCGGAATTAATTCCCCGGATCGATCC
GTCGATCTTGATCCCCTGCGCCATCAGATCCTTGGCGGCAAGAAAGCCATCCAGTTTACTTTGCAGGGCT
TCCCAACCTTACCAGAGGGCGCCCCAGCTGGCAATTCCGGTTCGCTTGCTGTCCATAAAACCGCCCAGTC
TAGCTATCGCCATGTAAGCCCACTGCAAGCTACCTGCTTTCTCTTTGCGCTTGCGTTTTCCCTTGTCCAG
ATAGCCCAGTAGCTGACATTCATCCGGGGTCAGCACCGTTTCTGCGGACTGGCTTTCTACGTGGCTGCCA
TTTTTGGGGTGAGGCCGTTCGCGGCCGAGGGGCGCAGCCCCTGGGGGGATGGGAGGCCCGCGTTAGCGGG
CCGGGAGGGTTCGAGAAGGGGGGGCACCCCCCTTCGGCGTGCGCGGTCACGCGCACAGGGCGCAGCCCTG
GTTAAAAACAAGGTTTATAAATATTGGTTTAAAAGCAGGTTAAAAGACAGGTTAGCGGTGGCCGAAAAAC
GGGCGGAAACCCTTGCAAATGCTGGATTTTCTGCCTGTGGACAGCCCCTCAAATGTCAATAGGTGCGCCC
CTCATCTGTCAGCACTCTGCCCCTCAAGTGTCAAGGATCGCGCCCCTCATCTGTCAGTAGTCGCGCCCCT
CAAGTGTCAATACCGCAGGGCACTTATCCCCAGGCTTGTCCACATCATCTGTGGGAAACTCGCGTAAAAT
CAGGCGTTTTCGCCGATTTGCGAGGCTGGCCAGCTCCACGTCGCCGGCCGAAATCGAGCCTGCCCCTCAT
CTGTCAACGCCGCGCCGGGTGAGTCGGCCCCTCAAGTGTCAACGTCCGCCCCTCATCTGTCAGTGAGGGC
CAAGTTTTCCGCGAGGTATCCACAACGCCGGCGGCCCTACATGGCTCTGCTGTAGTGAGTGGGTTGCGCT
CCGGCAGCGGTCCTGATCCCCCGCAGAAAAAAAGGATCTCAAGAAGATCCTTTGATCTTTTCTACGGCGC
GCCCAATACCATTGTTCATTCCACGGACAAAAACAGAGAAAGGAAACGACAGAGGCCAAAAAGCCTCGCT
TTCAGCACCTGTCGTTTCCTTTCTTTTCAGAGGGTATTTTAAATAAAAACATTAAGTTATGACGAAGAAG
AACGGAAACGCCTTAAACCGAAAATTTTCATAAATAGCGAAAACCCGCGAGGTCGCCGCCCCGTAACCTG
TCGGATCACCGGAAAGGACCCGTAAAGTGATAATGATTATCATCTACATATCACAACGTGCGTGGATTAC
GATTTTCTAGGGCGGCGGATTTGTCCTACTCAGGAGAGCGTTCACCGACAAACAACAGATAAAACGAAAG
GCCCAGTCTTTCGACTGAGCCTTTCGTTTTATTTGATGCCT
Features (pLannotate 1.2.2; 21 found; start..end, strand, type, name):
     18..1100    -  CDS            lacI: lac repressor; lacI; The lac repressor binds to the lac operator to inhibit transcription in E. coli. This inhibition can be relieved by adding lactose or isopropyl-β-D-thiogalactopyranoside (IPTG).
   1101..1178    -  promoter       lacI promoter: lacI
   1209..1227    +  promoter       T7 promoter: promoter for bacteriophage T7 RNA polymerase
   1232..1256    +  protein_bind   lac operator: The lac repressor binds to the lac operator to inhibit transcription in E. coli. This inhibition can be relieved by adding lactose or isopropyl-β-D-thiogalactopyranoside (IPTG). lac repressor encoded by lacI
   1339..2052    +  CDS            Folding Reporter GFP: Folding Reporter GFP is a basic (constitutively fluorescent) green fluorescent protein published in 1999, derived from Aequorea victoria.
   2122..2168    +  terminator     rrnB T1 terminator: transcription terminator T1 from the E. coli rrnB gene
   2183..2224    +  CDS            SET1 (fragment): solubility-enhancement tag derived from T7 phage gene 10B
   2232..2279    +  terminator     T7 terminator: transcription terminator for bacteriophage T7 RNA polymerase
   2321..2344    +  promoter       trc promoter (fragment): strong E. coli promoter; hybrid between the trp and lac UV5 promoters
   2383..3573    +  CDS            TcR: tetracycline efflux protein; tet; confers resistance to tetracycline
   3584..3623    -  terminator     bacterial terminator (fragment): putative bacterial transcription terminator
   3628..4254    -  CDS            CmR (fragment): chloramphenicol acetyltransferase; cat; confers resistance to chloramphenicol
   4255..4357    -  promoter       cat promoter: promoter of the E. coli cat gene encoding chloramphenicol acetyltransferase
   4415..4509    -  terminator     lambda t0 terminator: transcription terminator from phage lambda
   4655..4763    +  oriT           oriT: incP origin of transfer
   4824..5972    -  CDS            trfA: trans-acting replication protein that binds to and activates oriV
   6024..6305    -  CDS            tnpA (fragment): TN5P_ECOLX - Also known as tnp. Experimental evidence at protein level: Swiss-Prot protein existence level 1. Mediates transposition of transposon Tn5 by a 'cut and paste' mechanism. First, the monomeric transposase binds the 19 bp inverted DNA repeats flanking the transposon. Then, dimerization of the DNA- bound transposase creates a synaptic DNA complex. After nicking of the first DNA strand, excision of the transposon proceeds through a series of intermediates. The transposase then mediates the insertion of the transposon at a new site by strand transfer. The activity of the wild- type tran
   6365..6896    -  rep_origin     oriV: incP origin of replication
   6952..6987    -  rep_origin     CloDF13 ori (fragment): Plasmids containing the CloDF13 (CDF) origin of replication can be propagated in E. coli cells that contain additional plasmids with compatible origins.
   7009..7276    +  misc_feature   cos (fragment): lambda cos site; allows packaging into phage lambda particles
   7299..7385    -  terminator     rrnB T1 terminator: Escherichia coli rrnB; transcription terminator T1 from the E. coli rrnB gene
