[The description below was written by a language model from this plasmid's Addgene catalogue record and pLannotate feature annotations shown in this document.]
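Description:
SAGA031 is a low-copy synthetic biology plasmid built on a pSEVAx21-type backbone and propagated in E. coli under tetracycline selection. Replication relies on the broad-host-range RK2/incP system, with oriV and the trans-acting replication initiator gene trfA both annotated, and an incP oriT that would permit conjugative mobilisation when transfer functions are supplied in trans. The automated annotation of the 7,391 nt sequence also reports short fragment matches to a CloDF13 origin, a lambda cos site and Tn5 transposase. These are most likely backbone remnants or partial similarity hits, not functional elements. Several terminators (rrnB T1, lambda t0, T7) insulate the modules from one another.

The payload is the "SAGA" triple selection cassette described in the record as gfp – tetARK2 – CmTrunc. A T7 promoter with an adjacent lac operator, controlled by a plasmid-borne lacI gene under its own promoter, drives a folding reporter GFP. The insert name indicates a consensus T7 promoter and a medium-strength bicistronic design (BCD) translation initiation element. Downstream lies the tetA tetracycline efflux gene, preceded by a partial trc promoter match and carrying a recorded mutation in its translation initiation region. In the opposite orientation sits a truncated chloramphenicol acetyltransferase gene with its cat promoter. As a fragment, it presumably confers no resistance unless the missing portion is restored, although the record does not spell out this mechanism.

According to the record, the cassette allows in vivo recombineering in E. coli, and the associated work concerns engineering plasmid DNA at any copy number. The fluorescent reporter and the two antibiotic markers provide means to screen and select for recombination events.
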