Addgene plasmid #240780: SAGA031
Purpose: Plasmid contains the triple selection cassette gfp - tetARK2- CmTrunc that allows for in vivo recombineering in E.coli.
Depositing lab: Morten Norholm. Depositing organization: Danmarks Tekniske Universitet. Publication: Simple and robust in vivo engineering of plasmid DNA at any copy number in Escherichia coli. Sepulchro AGV, Kozlowski HCJ, Norholm MHH. Commun Biol. 2025 Jun 17;8(1):933. doi: 10.1038/s42003-025-08361-9. PubMed 40527904.
Backbone
  Vector backbone: pSEVAx21
  Vector type: Synthetic Biology
Growth in bacteria
  Bacterial resistance: Tetracycline, 10 μg/mL
  Growth temperature: 37°C
  Growth strain: DH5alpha
  Copy number: Low Copy
Gene/Insert
  Gene/Insert name: SAGA RK2 pT7cons BCD_medium - gfp - tetARK2- CmTrunc
  Species: Unspecified
  Mutation: Mutation on translation initiation region of tetA
  Cloning method: Other
Terms and licenses: Academic/Nonprofit Terms; Industry Terms: Not Available to Industry
How to cite: SAGA031 was a gift from Morten Norholm (Addgene plasmid # 240780 ; http://n2t.net/addgene:240780 ; RRID:Addgene_240780)
